Addgene plasmid #204086: pBP-R_ElvJ-MCD2
Purpose: Type 0 RBS part
Depositing lab: Mikhail Shapiro. Depositing organization: California Institute of Technology.
Backbone
  Vector backbone: pSB1C3
  Backbone manufacturer: iGEM
  Vector type: Bacterial Expression
Growth in bacteria
  Bacterial resistance: Chloramphenicol, 25 μg/mL
  Growth temperature: 37°C
  Growth strain: NEB Stable
  Copy number: High Copy
Gene/Insert
  Gene/Insert name: ElvJ ribozyme and MCD2 strong RBS
  Species: Synthetic
  Mutation: None
  Cloning method: Gibson Cloning
Terms and licenses: Academic/Nonprofit Terms; Industry Terms: Not Available to Industry
How to cite: pBP-R_ElvJ-MCD2 was a gift from Mikhail Shapiro (Addgene plasmid # 204086 ; http://n2t.net/addgene:204086 ; RRID:Addgene_204086)
