[The description below was written by a language model from this plasmid's Addgene catalogue record and pLannotate feature annotations shown in this document.]
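Description:
pBP-R_ElvJ-MCD2 is a small (about 2.2 kb) bacterial part-storage plasmid built on the iGEM pSB1C3 backbone. It carries a synthetic translation-initiation module catalogued as a "Type 0 RBS part", a designation that suggests a basic building block in a hierarchical, modular cloning scheme, although the record does not name the toolkit or describe its assembly rules. The plasmid replicates in E. coli from a high-copy ColE1/pUC-type origin. Selection is with chloramphenicol, through a cat (chloramphenicol acetyltransferase) gene driven by its native promoter and followed by the lambda t0 terminator.

The insert, introduced by Gibson cloning, combines the ElvJ ribozyme with the strong MCD2 ribosome binding site. The feature table detects a type III hammerhead ribozyme fragment at the insert position, consistent with ElvJ, while the short RBS portion is not separately annotated. Self-cleaving ribozymes of this kind are generally used as insulators. After transcription they cut away the upstream, promoter-derived 5′ untranslated sequence, so the mRNA begins at a defined end and RBS strength depends less on which promoter is placed upstream. The part sits between two terminators, a putative bacterial terminator upstream and a his operon terminator downstream, which isolate it from read-through transcription from the backbone.

No promoter or coding sequence accompanies the insert, so despite the "bacterial expression" classification the plasmid expresses nothing beyond its resistance marker. It appears to serve as a source of a standardised insulated strong RBS for assembly with promoters, coding sequences and terminators into bacterial expression constructs.
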