Features (pLannotate 1.2.2; 7 found; start..end, strand, type, name):
    188..282     -  terminator     lambda t0 terminator: transcription terminator from phage lambda
    306..962     -  CDS            cat: CAT_ECOLX - Experimental evidence at protein level: Swiss-Prot protein existence level 1. This enzyme is an effector of chloramphenicol resistance in bacteria. From Escherichia coli. This protein is used as a marker in many commonly used cloning vectors, such as pACYC184.
    963..1060    -  promoter       cat promoter: promoter of the E. coli cat gene encoding chloramphenicol acetyltransferase
   1146..1189    -  terminator     bacterial terminator: putative bacterial transcription terminator
   1203..1257    +  ncRNA          Hammerhead 3 (fragment): Accession: RF00008 - Hammerhead ribozyme (type III)
   1318..1375    +  terminator     his operon terminator: This putative transcriptin terminator from the E. coli his operon has a 2-bp deletion introduced during synthesis. Its efficiency has not been determined.
   1570..5       -  rep_origin     ori (across the origin): high-copy-number ColE1/pMB1/pBR322/pUC origin of replication
>Addgene plasmid #204086 | pBP-R_ElvJ-MCD2 | addgene full sequence | sequence record 418216 | Addgene NGS Result
CTCAAGAAGATCCTTTGATCTTTTCTACGGGGTCTGACGCTCAGTGGAACGAAAACTCACGTTAAGGGAT
TTTGGTCATGAGATTATCAAAAAGGATCTTCACCTAGATCCTTTTAAATTAAAAATGAAGTTTTAAATCA
ATCTAAAGTATATATGAGTAAACTTGGTCTGACAGCTCGAGGCTTGGATTCTCACCAATAAAAAACGCCC
GGCGGCAACCGAGCGTTCTGAACAAATCCAGATGGAGTTCTGAGGTCATTACTGGATCTATCAACAGGAG
TCCAAGCGAGCTCGATATCAAATTACGCCCCGCCCTGCCACTCATCGCAGTACTGTTGTAATTCATTAAG
CATTCTGCCGACATGGAAGCCATCACAAACGGCATGATGAACCTGAATCGCCAGCGGCATCAGCACCTTG
TCGCCTTGCGTATAATATTTGCCCATGGTGAAAACGGGGGCGAAGAAGTTGTCCATATTGGCCACGTTTA
AATCAAAACTGGTGAAACTCACCCAGGGATTGGCTGACACGAAAAACATATTCTCAATAAACCCTTTAGG
GAAATAGGCCAGGTTTTCACCGTAACACGCCACATCTTGCGAATATATGTGTAGAAACTGCCGGAAATCG
TCGTGGTATTCACTCCAGAGCGATGAAAACGTTTCAGTTTGCTCATGGAAAACGGTGTAACAAGGGTGAA
CACTATCCCATATCACCAGCTCACCGTCTTTCATTGCCATACGAAATTCCGGATGAGCATTCATCAGGCG
GGCAAGAATGTGAATAAAGGCCGGATAAAACTTGTGCTTATTTTTCTTTACGGTCTTTAAAAAGGCCGTA
ATATCCAGCTGAACGGTCTGGTTATAGGTACATTGAGCAACTGACTGAAATGCCTCAAAATGTTCTTTAC
GATGCCATTGGGATATATCAACGGTGGTATATCCAGTGATTTTTTTCTCCATTTTAGCTTCCTTAGCTCC
TGAAAATCTCGATAACTCAAAAAATACGCCCGGTAGTGATCTTATTTCATTATGGTGAAAGTTGGAACCT
CTTACGTGCCCGATCAACTCGAGTGCCACCTGACGTCTAAGAAACCATTATTATCATGACATTAACCTAT
AAAAATAGGCGTATCACGAGGCAGAATTTCAGATAAAAAAAATCCTTAGCTTTCGCTAAGGATGATTTCG
GTCTCAGTACAGAGCCCCATAGGGTGGTGTGTACCACCCCTGATGAGTCCAAAAGGACGAAATGGGGCCT
CTACAAATAATTTTGTTTAACCTCTTAATCATGCTAAGGATCGTTTCATAAGAGACCTCCGGCAAAAAAG
GGCAAGGTGTCACCACCCTGCCCTTTTTCTTTAAAACCGAAAAGATTACTTCGCGTTATGCAGGCTTCCT
CGCTCACTGACTCGCTGCGCTCGGTCGTTCGGCTGCGGCGAGCGGTATCAGCTCACTCAAAGGCGGTAAT
ACGGTTATCCACAGAATCAGGGGATAACGCAGGAAAGAACATGTGAGCAAAAGGCCAGCAAAAGGCCAGG
AACCGTAAAAAGGCCGCGTTGCTGGCGTTTTTCCACAGGCTCCGCCCCCCTGACGAGCATCACAAAAATC
GACGCTCAAGTCAGAGGTGGCGAAACCCGACAGGACTATAAAGATACCAGGCGTTTCCCCCTGGAAGCTC
CCTCGTGCGCTCTCCTGTTCCGACCCTGCCGCTTACCGGATACCTGTCCGCCTTTCTCCCTTCGGGAAGC
GTGGCGCTTTCTCATAGCTCACGCTGTAGGTATCTCAGTTCGGTGTAGGTCGTTCGCTCCAAGCTGGGCT
GTGTGCACGAACCCCCCGTTCAGCCCGACCGCTGCGCCTTATCCGGTAACTATCGTCTTGAGTCCAACCC
GGTAAGACACGACTTATCGCCACTGGCAGCAGCCACTGGTAACAGGATTAGCAGAGCGAGGTATGTAGGC
GGTGCTACAGAGTTCTTGAAGTGGTGGCCTAACTACGGCTACACTAGAAGAACAGTATTTGGTATCTGCG
CTCTGCTGAAGCCAGTTACCTTCGGAAAAAGAGTTGGTAGCTCTTGATCCGGCAAACAAACCACCGCTAC
CAGCGGTGGTTTTTTTGTTTGCAAGCAGCAGATTACGCGCAGAAAAAAAGGAT
